>Addgene plasmid #179788 | pPOTv7-blast-birA* | addgene full sequence | sequence record 355324 | Addgene NGS Result
GGGCGAATTGGGCCCGTATAATGCAGACCTGCTGCAAGCTAGGGGCACAGCAAGGTCTTCTGAAATTCAT
GTTTTTTTTTTTTTTACTCTGCATTGCAGTCTCCGCTCTTATTTAGTTTTGCTTTACGTAAGGTCTCGTT
GCTGCCATAAAATAAGCTCTAGTGGAATTCATGCCTTTGTCTCAAGAAGAATCCACCCTCATTGAAAGAG
CAACGGCTACAATCAACAGCATCCCCATCTCTGAAGACTACAGCGTCGCCAGCGCAGCTCTCTCTAGCGA
CGGCCGCATCTTCACTGGTGTCAATGTATATCATTTTACTGGGGGACCTTGTGCAGAACTCGTGGTGCTG
GGCACTGCTGCTGCTGCGGCAGCTGGCAACCTGACTTGTATCGTCGCGATCGGAAATGAGAACAGGGGCA
TCTTGAGCCCCTGCGGACGGTGCCGACAGGTGCTTCTCGACCTGCATCCTGGGATCAAAGCCATAGTGAA
GGACAGTGATGGACAGCCGACGGCAGTTGGGATTCGTGAATTGCTGCCCTCTGGTTATGTGTGGGAGGGC
TAACCATGGTGCCCATTTAGTTGGCCTTTCCCTTGTCTCGTGTCTTTTCCGTGGAAAGGTTCCCGGAGTA
ATCTGATGGCACAGCAGGGAGGTGCGCCTGCAGGTTGGTTAGGAAGGGGGGATGATGTAAAAGAAGAAAA
TGGGGGGATTCGAGCCCCACGCGTTGCTCAAGCTGTGTAGCGCAGGCGTTTCCTTACATATTTCTCTAAC
AGGCACGGAAGCCTAACAAATACACTTGGCTTATTTTTTTGCCCCCTCATGTCTTGTACAAATATTTGCG
ATAGCTTAGCTATCAGCCACATTAATCAAACAAGTATACCAACAAGCCCGAAAACAGAAACTCAACTGCA
ACGGGTACCTATGGGTTCTGGTAGTGGTTCCGGTTCCGGTTCTAAGCTTGACAAGGACAACACCGTGCCC
CTGAAGCTGATCGCCCTGCTGGCCAACGGCGAGTTCCACTCTGGCGAGCAGCTGGGAGAGACCCTGGGAA
TGAGCAGAGCCGCCATCAACAAGCACATCCAGACACTGAGAGACTGGGGAGTGGACGTGTTCACCGTGCC
TGGCAAGGGCTACAGCCTGCCTGAGCCTATCCAGCTGCTGAACGCCAAGCAGATCCTGGGACAGCTGGAT
GGCGGAAGCGTGGCCGTGCTGCCTGTGATCGACTCCACCAATCAGTACCTGCTGGACAGAATCGGAGAGC
TGAAGTCCGGCGACGCCTGCATCGCCGAGTACCAGCAGGCTGGCAGAGGAGGCAGAGGACGGAAGTGGTT
CAGCCCATTCGGAGCCAACCTGTACCTGTCCATGTTCTGGAGACTGGAGCAGGGACCTGCTGCTGCCATC
GGACTGAGTCTGGTGATCGGAATCGTGATGGCCGAGGTGCTGAGAAAGCTGGGAGCCGACAAGGTGAGAG
TGAAGTGGCCTAATGACCTGTACCTCCAGGACCGCAAGCTGGCTGGCATCCTGGTGGAGCTGACAGGCAA
GACAGGCGATGCCGCTCAGATCGTGATCGGAGCCGGAATCAACATGGCCATGAGAAGAGTGGAGGAGAGC
GTGGTGAACCAGGGCTGGATCACCCTGCAGGAGGCTGGCATCAACCTGGACCGGAACACCCTGGCCGCCA
TGCTGATCAGAGAGCTGAGAGCCGCTCTGGAGCTGTTCGAGCAGGAGGGACTGGCTCCTTACCTGAGCAG
ATGGGAGAAGCTGGACAACTTCATCAACAGACCTGTGAAGCTGATCATCGGCGACAAGGAAATCTTCGGC
ATCTCCAGAGGAATCGACAAGCAGGGAGCTCTGCTGCTGGAGCAGGACGGAATCATCAAGCCCTGGATGG
GCGGAGAAATCTCCCTGAGAAGCGCAGAGAAGCTCGAGGGATCCGGATCAGGATCTGGATCAGGATCGGG
TAGTTAAGAGCTCCGCTGCGCTTAAATGTCTTTCATTATAATCAATGTATAACCTTTATGTAGTATTTCA
ATCTATGCCGCTGTGTACGTGCACTGCGGTGCCTATCCTTCGGCATTAGAGAGTCACTGTTTGTGTAGAT
CGTAGCTGCATGTCTGACATCTGGTTCATTAGTGCCGTTTTGAGTCTGCACTGTTGTGCAACTTGATATT
CATCACTGCACACCAACCGTGTGTTTCCTCCTTTGGGTGCACCCTTTAATCCTTGTCTTCTCCTTTTTTG
TCTCTTTCCCCCTCGAAAAGGTGTCAAACTACTGCCGCATAAACTACGGTTATCCCAAATTTAAGAGAAA
GCAATAAAGCATCAGCTAGCATGCCTTTGTCTCAAGAAGAATCCACCCTCATTGAAAGAGCAACGGCTAC
AATCAACAGCATCCCCATCTCTGAAGACTACAGCGTCGCCAGCGCAGCTCTCTCTAGCGACGGCCGCATC
TTCACTGGTGTCAATGTATATCATTTTACTGGGGGACCTTGTGCAGAACTCGTGGTGCTGGGCACTGCTG
CTGCTGCGGCAGCTGGCAACCTGACTTGTATCGTCGCGATCGGAAATGAGAACAGGGGCATCTTGAGCCC
CTGCGGACGGTGCCGACAGGTGCTTCTCGATCTGCATCCTGGGATCAAAGCCATAGTGAAGGACAGTGAT
GGACAGCCGACGGCAGTTGGGATTCGTGAATTGCTGCCCTCTGGTTATGTGTGGGAGGGCTAACTCGAGT
GCCCATTTAGTTGGCTTTTCCCTTGTCTCGTGTCTTTTCCGTGGAAAGGTTCCCGGAGTAATCTGATGGC
ACAGCAGGGAGGTGCGCCTGCAGGTTGGTTAGGAAGGGGGGATGATGTAAAAGAAGAAAATGGGGGGATT
CGAGCCCCGCACAGGTCTCTCAAATTGGATGCATAGCTTGAGTATTCTATAGTGTCACCTAAATAGCTTG
GCGTAATCATGGTCATAGCTGTTTCCTGTGTGAAATTGTTATCCGCTCACAATTCCACACAACATACGAG
CCGGAAGCATAAAGTGTAAAGCCTGGGGTGCCTAATGAGTGAGCTAACTCACATTAATTGCGTTGCGCTC
ACTGCCCGCTTTCCAGTCGGGAAACCTGTCGTGCCAGCTGCATTAATGAATCGGCCAACGCGCGGGGAGA
GGCGGTTTGCGTATTGGGCGCTCTTCCGCTTCCTCGCTCACTGACTCGCTGCGCTCGGTCGTTCGGCTGC
GGCGAGCGGTATCAGCTCACTCAAAGGCGGTAATACGGTTATCCACAGAATCAGGGGATAACGCAGGAAA
GAACATGTGAGCAAAAGGCCAGCAAAAGGCCAGGAACCGTAAAAAGGCCGCGTTGCTGGCGTTTTTCCAT
AGGCTCCGCCCCCCTGACGAGCATCACAAAAATCGACGCTCAAGTCAGAGGTGGCGAAACCCGACAGGAC
TATAAAGATACCAGGCGTTTCCCCCTGGAAGCTCCCTCGTGCGCTCTCCTGTTCCGACCCTGCCGCTTAC
CGGATACCTGTCCGCCTTTCTCCCTTCGGGAAGCGTGGCGCTTTCTCATAGCTCACGCTGTAGGTATCTC
AGTTCGGTGTAGGTCGTTCGCTCCAAGCTGGGCTGTGTGCACGAACCCCCCGTTCAGCCCGACCGCTGCG
CCTTATCCGGTAACTATCGTCTTGAGTCCAACCCGGTAAGACACGACTTATCGCCACTGGCAGCAGCCAC
TGGTAACAGGATTAGCAGAGCGAGGTATGTAGGCGGTGCTACAGAGTTCTTGAAGTGGTGGCCTAACTAC
GGCTACACTAGAAGAACAGTATTTGGTATCTGCGCTCTGCTGAAGCCAGTTACCTTCGGAAAAAGAGTTG
GTAGCTCTTGATCCGGCAAACAAACCACCGCTGGTAGCGGTGGTTTTTTTGTTTGCAAGCAGCAGATTAC
GCGCAGAAAAAAAGGATCTCAAGAAGATCCTTTGATCTTTTCTACGGGGTCTGACGCTCAGTGGAACGAA
AACTCACGTTAAGGGATTTTGGTCATGAGATTATCAAAAAGGATCTTCACCTAGATCCTTTTAAATTAAA
AATGAAGTTTTAAATCAATCTAAAGTATATATGAGTAAACTTGGTCTGACAGTTACCAATGCTTAATCAG
TGAGGCACCTATCTCAGCGATCTGTCTATTTCGTTCATCCATAGTTGCCTGACTCCCCGTCGTGTAGATA
ATTACGATACGGGAGGGCTTACCATCTGGCCCCAGTGCTGCAATGATACCGCGAGACCCACGCTCACCGG
CTCCAGATTTATCAGCAATAAACCAGCCAGCCGGAAGGGCCGAGCGCAGAAGTGGTCCTGCAACTTTATC
CGCCTCCATCCAGTCTATTAATTGTTGCCGGGAAGCTAGAGTAAGTAGTTCGCCAGTTAATAGTTTGCGC
AACGTTGTTGCCATTGCTACAGGCATCGTGGTGTCACGCTCGTCGTTTGGTATGGCTTCATTCAGCTCCG
GTTCCCAACGATCAAGGCGAGTTACATGATCCCCCATGTTGTGCAAAAAAGCGGTTAGCTCCTTCGGTCC
TCCGATCGTTGTCAGAAGTAAGTTGGCCGCAGTGTTATCACTCATGGTTATGGCAGCACTGCATAATTCT
CTTACTGTCATGCCATCCGTAAGATGCTTTTCTGTGACTGGTGAGTACTCAACCAAGTCATTCTGAGAAT
AGTGTATGCGGCGACCGAGTTGCTCTTGCCCGGCGTCAATACGGGATAATACCGCGCCACATAGCAGAAC
TTTAAAAGTGCTCATCATTGGAAAACGTTCTTCGGGGCGAAAACTCTCAAGGATCTTACCGCTGTTGAGA
TCCAGTTCGATGTAACCCACTCGTGCACCCAACTGATCTTCAGCATCTTTTACTTTCACCAGCGTTTCTG
GGTGAGCAAAAACAGGAAGGCAAAATGCCGCAAAAAAGGGAATAAGGGCGACACGGAAATGTTGAATACT
CATACTCTTCCTTTTTCAATATTATTGAAGCATTTATCAGGGTTATTGTCTCATGAGCGGATACATATTT
GAATGTATTTAGAAAAATAAACAAATAGGGGTTCCGCGCACATTTCCCCGAAAAGTGCCACCTGATGCGG
TGTGAAATACCGCACAGATGCGTAAGGAGAAAATACCGCATCAGGAAATTGTAAGCGTTAATATTTTGTT
AAAATTCGCGTTAAATTTTTGTTAAATCAGCTCATTTTTTAACCAATAGGCCGAAATCGGCAAAATCCCT
TATAAATCAAAAGAATAGACCGAGATAGGGT
[37 nt withheld, positions 5282-5318]
AAAGAACGTGGACTCCAACGTCAAAGG
[49 nt withheld, positions 5346-5394]
T
[91 nt withheld, positions 5396-5486]
G
[98 nt withheld, positions 5488-5585]
ACTTAATGCGCCGCTACAGGGCGCGTCCATTCGCCATTCAGGCTGCGCAACTGTTGGGAAGGGCGATCGG
TGCGGGCCTCTTCGCTATTACGCCAGCTGGCGAAAGGGGGATGTGCTGCAAGGCGATTAAGTTGGGTAAC
GCCAGGGTTTTCCCAGTCACGACGTTGTAAAACGACGGCCAGTGAATTGTAATACGACTCACTATA
Features (pLannotate 1.2.2; 15 found; start..end, strand, type, name):
    171..560     +  CDS            bsd: BSD_ASPTE - Experimental evidence at protein level: Swiss-Prot protein existence level 1. Catalyzes the deamination of the cytosine moiety of the antibiotics blasticidin S, cytomycin and acetylblasticidin S. From Aspergillus terreus.
    963..1922    +  CDS            BirA(R118G): promiscuous R118G mutant of the E. coli biotin protein ligase (Cronan, 2005) also known as BirA* or BioID
   2331..2720    +  CDS            bsd: BSD_ASPTE - Experimental evidence at protein level: Swiss-Prot protein existence level 1. Catalyzes the deamination of the cytosine moiety of the antibiotics blasticidin S, cytomycin and acetylblasticidin S. From Aspergillus terreus.
   2916..2934    -  promoter       SP6 promoter: promoter for bacteriophage SP6 RNA polymerase
   2976..2992    -  protein_bind   lac operator: The lac repressor binds to the lac operator to inhibit transcription in E. coli. This inhibition can be relieved by adding lactose or isopropyl-β-D-thiogalactopyranoside (IPTG). lac repressor encoded by lacI
   3000..3030    -  promoter       lac promoter: promoter for the E. coli lac operon
   3045..3066    -  protein_bind   CAP binding site: CAP binding activates transcription in the presence of cAMP. E. coli catabolite activator protein
   3079..3171    -  CDS            lacI (fragment): lac repressor; lacI; The lac repressor binds to the lac operator to inhibit transcription in E. coli. This inhibition can be relieved by adding lactose or isopropyl-β-D-thiogalactopyranoside (IPTG).
   3354..3942    -  rep_origin     ori: high-copy-number ColE1/pMB1/pBR322/pUC origin of replication
   4113..4973    -  CDS            AmpR: β-lactamase; bla; confers resistance to ampicillin, carbenicillin, and related antibiotics
   4974..5078    -  promoter       AmpR promoter: bla
   5105..5155    +  misc_feature   bom (fragment): basis of mobility region from pBR322
   5156..5611    -  rep_origin     f1 ori (sequence partly withheld): f1 bacteriophage origin of replication; arrow indicates direction of (+) strand synthesis
   5615..5772    -  CDS            lacZα (fragment): LacZα fragment of β-galactosidase; lacZ fragment
   5775..2       +  promoter       T7 promoter (across the origin): promoter for bacteriophage T7 RNA polymerase
