[The description below was written by a language model from this plasmid's Addgene catalogue record and pLannotate feature annotations shown in this document.]
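Description:
pPOTv7-blast-birA* is a member of the pPOT ("PCR only tagging") series of template plasmids for endogenous gene tagging in Trypanosoma brucei. It is not meant to be maintained in the parasite as a plasmid. Instead, it serves as a PCR template: a tag-plus-marker segment is amplified with long primers carrying homology to a target locus, and the product is transfected so that it integrates by homologous recombination and fuses the tag to the native gene. In E. coli the 5.8 kb plasmid is propagated through a high-copy ColE1/pUC-type origin and selected with ampicillin (AmpR under its own bla promoter). The backbone also carries an f1 origin, flanking T7 and SP6 promoters, and remnants of a lac promoter/operator, lacZα and lacI from a standard cloning vector.

The tag is BirA(R118G), the promiscuous E. coli biotin ligase mutant known as BirA* or BioID, cloned between retained HindIII and BamHI sites. Fused to a protein of interest, it biotinylates nearby proteins, allowing proximity-dependent labelling and identification of neighbours and interactors. The feature table shows two copies of the blasticidin S deaminase gene (bsd), one on each side of BirA*. This arrangement is consistent with the pPOT design, in which one plasmid can yield either an N-terminal amplicon (marker then tag) or a C-terminal amplicon (tag then marker), each conferring blasticidin resistance in the parasite. The record gives the promoter as "read through", meaning no dedicated promoter is included and expression depends on transcription of the tagged locus. The unannotated intervals between the coding sequences presumably supply the RNA-processing signals, but the record does not identify them.
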