Addgene plasmid #179788: pPOTv7-blast-birA*
Purpose: Trypanosoma brucei PCR only tagging (pPOT) vector for endogenous gene tagging
Depositing lab: Samuel Dean & Keith Gull. Depositing organization: University of Oxford. Publication: A comprehensive toolkit for protein localization and functional analysis in trypanosomatids. Paterou A, Saez Conde J, Tyc J, Sunter JD, Vaughan S, Gull K, Dean S. Open Biol. 2025 Apr;15(4):240361. doi: 10.1098/rsob.240361. Epub 2025 Apr 2. PubMed 40169015.
Backbone
  Vector backbone: pPOT
  Vector type: Unspecified
Growth in bacteria
  Bacterial resistance: Ampicillin, 100 μg/mL
  Growth temperature: 37°C
  Growth strain: NEB Stable
  Copy number: High Copy
Gene/Insert
  Gene/Insert name: birA
  Species: Synthetic
  Promoter: read through
  Cloning method: Restriction Enzyme; 5′ cloning site HindIII (not destroyed); 3′ cloning site BamHI (not destroyed)
  Sequencing primers: 5′ cTATGGGTTCTGGTAGTG; 3′ cTTAACTACCCGATCCTG
Terms and licenses: Academic/Nonprofit Terms; Industry Terms: Not Available to Industry
Depositor comments: Please visit https://doi.org/10.1101/2023.04.21.537815 for bioRxiv preprint.
How to cite: pPOTv7-blast-birA* was a gift from Samuel Dean & Keith Gull (Addgene plasmid # 179788 ; http://n2t.net/addgene:179788 ; RRID:Addgene_179788)
